Addgene plasmid #178669: A1-LCD-3R+3K
Purpose: Bacterial expression of N-terminally 6His tagged A1-LCD with three Arg residues replaced with Lys (LCD: low-complexity domain, aa 186-320)
Depositing lab: Tanja Mittag. Depositing organization: St. Jude Children's Research Hospital. Publication: Deciphering how naturally occurring sequence features impact the phase behaviours of disordered prion-like domains. Bremer A, Farag M, Borcherds WM, Peran I, Martin EW, Pappu RV, Mittag T. Nat Chem. 2022 Feb;14(2):196-207. doi: 10.1038/s41557-021-00840-w. Epub 2021 Dec 20. PubMed 34931046.
Backbone
  Vector backbone: pDEST17
  Vector type: Bacterial Expression
Growth in bacteria
  Bacterial resistance: Ampicillin, 100 μg/mL
  Growth temperature: 37°C
  Growth strain: DH5alpha
  Copy number: Low Copy
Gene/Insert
  Gene/Insert name: A1-LCD-3R+3K
  Species: H. sapiens (human)
  Mutation: three Arg residues replaced with Lys
  Entrez Gene: HNRNPA1 (a.k.a. ALS19, ALS20, HNRPA1, HNRPA1L3, IBMPFD3, MPD3, UP 1, hnRNP A1, hnRNP-A1)
  Tag / fusion protein: 6xHis (N terminal on insert)
  Cloning method: Gateway Cloning
Terms and licenses: Academic/Nonprofit Terms; Industry Terms: Not Available to Industry
How to cite: A1-LCD-3R+3K was a gift from Tanja Mittag (Addgene plasmid # 178669 ; http://n2t.net/addgene:178669 ; RRID:Addgene_178669)
