[The description below was written by a language model from this plasmid's Addgene catalogue record and pLannotate feature annotations shown in this document.]
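Description:
A1-LCD-3R+3K is a bacterial expression plasmid built on the Gateway destination vector pDEST17, made to produce a variant of the low-complexity domain (LCD, residues 186–320) of human hnRNP A1 (HNRNPA1) in E. coli. In this variant, three arginine residues are replaced with lysine. The 5,131 nt sequence carries a pBR322-type ColE1/pMB1 origin together with the bom mobility region and the rop gene. Rop holds plasmid copy number down, consistent with the catalogue's low-copy designation. Selection is by ampicillin through the bla β-lactamase gene and its own promoter. The annotated tetracycline-resistance fragments and tet promoter flanking the expression cassette are remnants of the pBR322-derived backbone, interrupted by the cassette and not a working marker. The short RSF ori hit is only a fragment, probably reflecting sequence similarity next to the main origin.

Expression is driven by a T7 promoter with the phage T7 gene 10 ribosome binding site, so it requires a host that supplies T7 RNA polymerase, and transcription ends at a T7 terminator. The reading frame begins with an N-terminal histidine tag (6xHis in the catalogue; the annotation tool matched it as a partial 8xHis). This is followed by the attB1 site left by Gateway recombination, a TEV protease recognition site, and the LCD coding sequence, with attB2 downstream. The TEV site allows removal of the tag and attB1-encoded linker after affinity purification. The annotation tool matched the insert to the bovine orthologue, but the record gives the species as human. The associated publication concerns how sequence features shape the phase behaviour of disordered prion-like domains, so the purified protein likely serves to test the contribution of arginine versus lysine to phase separation.
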