Features (pLannotate 1.2.2; 19 found; start..end, strand, type, name):
      1..104     +  rep_origin     RSF ori (fragment): Plasmids containing the RSF 1030 origin of replication can be propagated in E. coli cells that contain additional plasmids with compatible origins.
    109..248     -  misc_feature   bom: basis of mobility region from pBR322
    350..541     -  CDS            rop: Rop protein, which maintains plasmids at low copy number; rop
    558..938     +  CDS            YPB1_ECOLX: Protein predicted: Swiss-Prot protein existence level 4. From Escherichia coli.
   1180..2084    -  CDS            TcR (fragment): tetracycline efflux protein; tet; confers resistance to tetracycline
   2106..2124    +  promoter       T7 promoter: promoter for bacteriophage T7 RNA polymerase
   2156..2178    +  RBS            RBS: efficient ribosome binding site from bacteriophage T7 gene 10 (Olins and Rangwala, 1989)
   2196..2216    +  CDS            8xHis (fragment): 8xHis affinity tag
   2225..2249    +  protein_bind   attB1: mutant version of attB; recombination site for the Gateway® BP reaction BP Clonase™
   2252..2272    +  CDS            TEV site: tobacco etch virus (TEV) protease recognition and cleavage site
   2276..2680    +  CDS            HNRNPA1 (fragment): ROA1_BOVIN - Also known as HNRPA1. Experimental evidence at protein level: Swiss-Prot protein existence level 1. Involved in the packaging of pre-mRNA into hnRNP particles, transport of poly(A) mRNA from the nucleus to the cytoplasm and may modulate splice site selection. May bind to specific miRNA hairpins. Binds to the IRES and thereby inhibits the translation of the apoptosis protease activating factor APAF1. From Bos taurus (Bovine).
   2685..2709    -  protein_bind   attB2: mutant version of attB; recombination site for the Gateway® BP reaction BP Clonase™
   2719..2768    +  CDS            SET1 (fragment): solubility-enhancement tag derived from T7 phage gene 10B
   2776..2823    +  terminator     T7 terminator: transcription terminator for bacteriophage T7 RNA polymerase
   2849..3141    -  CDS            TcR (fragment): tetracycline efflux protein; tet; confers resistance to tetracycline
   3189..3217    -  promoter       tet promoter: E. coli promoter for tetracycline efflux protein gene
   3330..3434    +  promoter       AmpR promoter: bla
   3435..4295    +  CDS            AmpR: β-lactamase; bla; confers resistance to ampicillin, carbenicillin, and related antibiotics
   4466..5054    +  rep_origin     ori: high-copy-number ColE1/pMB1/pBR322/pUC origin of replication
>Addgene plasmid #178669 | A1-LCD-3R+3K | addgene full sequence | sequence record 356159 | Addgene NGS Result
CCCTGATTCTGTGGATAACCGTATTACCGCCTTTGAGTGAGCTGATACCGCTCGCCGCAGCCGAACGACC
GAGCGCAGCGAGTCAGTGAGCGAGGAAGCGGAAGAGCGCCTGATGCGGTATTTTCTCCTTACGCATCTGT
GCGGTATTTCACACCGCAATGGTGCACTCTCAGTACAATCTGCTCTGATGCCGCATAGTTAAGCCAGTAT
ACACTCCGCTATCGCTACGTGACTGGGTCATGGCTGCGCCCCGACACCCGCCAACACCCGCTGACGCGCC
CTGACGGGCTTGTCTGCTCCCGGCATCCGCTTACAGACAAGCTGTGACCGTCTCCGGGAGCTGCATGTGT
CAGAGGTTTTCACCGTCATCACCGAAACGCGCGAGGCAGCTGCGGTAAAGCTCATCAGCGTGGTCGTGAA
GCGATTCACAGATGTCTGCCTGTTCATCCGCGTCCAGCTCGTTGAGTTTCTCCAGAAGCGTTAATGTCTG
GCTTCTGATAAAGCGGGCCATGTTAAGGGCGGTTTTTTCCTGTTTGGTCACTGATGCCTCCGTGTAAGGG
GGATTTCTGTTCATGGGGGTAATGATACCGATGAAACGAGAGAGGATGCTCACGATACGGGTTACTGATG
ATGAACATGCCCGGTTACTGGAACGTTGTGAGGGTAAACAACTGGCGGTATGGATGCGGCGGGACCAGAG
AAAAATCACTCAGGGTCAATGCCAGCGCTTCGTTAATACAGATGTAGGTGTTCCACAGGGTAGCCAGCAG
CATCCTGCGATGCAGATCCGGAACATAATGGTGCAGGGCGCTGACTTCCGCGTTTCCAGACTTTACGAAA
CACGGAAACCGAAGACCATTCATGTTGTTGCTCAGGTCGCAGACGTTTTGCAGCAGCAGTCGCTTCACGT
TCGCTCGCGTATCGGTGATTCATTCTGCTAACCAGTAAGGCAACCCCGCCAGCCTAGCCGGGTCCTCAAC
GACAGGAGCACGATCATGCGCACCCGTGGCCAGGACCCAACGCTGCCCGAGATGCGCCGCGTGCGGCTGC
TGGAGATGGCGGACGCGATGGATATGTTCTGCCAAGGGTTGGTTTGCGCATTCACAGTTCTCCGCAAGAA
TTGATTGGCTCCAATTCTTGGAGTGGTGAATCCGTTAGCGAGGTGCCGCCGGCTTCCATTCAGGTCGAGG
TGGCCCGGCTCCATGCACCGCGACGCAACGCGGGGAGGCAGACAAGGTATAGGGCGGCGCCTACAATCCA
TGCCAACCCGTTCCATGTGCTCGCCGAGGCGGCATAAATCGCCGTGACGATCAGCGGTCCAATGATCGAA
GTTAGGCTGGTAAGAGCCGCGAGCGATCCTTGAAGCTGTCCCTGATGGTCGTCATCTACCTGCCTGGACA
GCATGGCCTGCAACGCGGGCATCCCGATGCCGCCGGAAGCGAGAAGAATCATAATGGGGAAGGCCATCCA
GCCTCGCGTCGCGAACGCCAGCAAGACGTAGCCCAGCGCGTCGGCCGCCATGCCGGCGATAATGGCCTGC
TTCTCGCCGAAACGTTTGGTGGCGGGACCAGTGACGAAGGCTTGAGCGAGGGCGTGCAAGATTCCGAATA
CCGCAAGCGACAGGCCGATCATCGTCGCGCTCCAGCGAAAGCGGTCCTCGCCGAAAATGACCCAGAGCGC
TGCCGGCACCTGTCCTACGAGTTGCATGATAAAGAAGACAGTCATAAGTGCGGCGACGATAGTCATGCCC
CGCGCCCACCGGAAGGAGCTGACTGGGTTGAAGGCTCTCAAGGGCATCGGTCGATCGACGCTCTCCCTTA
TGCGACTCCTGCATTAGGAAGCAGCCCAGTAGTAGGTTGAGGCCGTTGAGCACCGCCGCCGCAAGGAATG
GTGCATGCAAGGAGATGGCGCCCAACAGTCCCCCGGCCACGGGGCCTGCCACCATACCCACGCCGAAACA
AGCGCTCATGAGCCCGAAGTGGCGAGCCCGATCTTCCCCATCGGTGATGTCGGCGATATAGGCGCCAGCA
ACCGCACCTGTGGCGCCGGTGATGCCGGCCACGATGCGTCCGGCGTAGAGGATCGAGATCTCGATCCCGC
GAAATTAATACGACTCACTATAGGGAGACCACAACGGTTTCCCTCTAGAAATAATTTTGTTTAACTTTAA
GAAGGAGATATACATATGTCGTACTACCATCACCATCACCATCACCTCGAATCAACAAGTTTGTACAAAA
AAGCAGGCTTCGAAAACCTGTATTTTCAGGGCAGCATGGCCAGCGCCAGCAGCAGCCAGAGAGGCAAGTC
TGGCAGCGGCAATTTCGGCGGAGGAAGAGGCGGCGGATTCGGCGGCAACGACAACTTTGGCAGAGGCGGC
AACTTCAGCGGCAGGGGCGGATTTGGAGGCTCTAAAGGCGGAGGCGGCTATGGCGGAAGCGGCGACGGCT
ATAACGGCTTCGGCAACGATGGCTCCAACTTCGGAGGCGGGGGAAGCTACAACGATTTCGGCAACTACAA
CAACCAGAGCAGCAACTTCGGCCCCATGAAGGGCGGAAACTTTGGCGGCAGAAGCAGCGGCGGATCTGGC
GGAGGGGGACAGTACTTCGCCAAGCCCAGAAACCAGGGCGGCTACGGGGGATCTAGCAGCAGCTCTAGCT
ACGGCAGCGGCCGGAAGTTCTAAGACCCAGCTTTCTTGTACAAAGTGGTTGATTCGAGGCTGCTAACAAA
GCCCGAAAGGAAGCTGAGTTGGCTGCTGCCACCGCTGAGCAATAACTAGCATAACCCCTTGGGGCCTCTA
AACGGGTCTTGAGGGGTTTTTTGCTGAAAGGAGGAACTATATCCGGATATCCACAGGACGGGTGTGGTCG
CCATGATCGCGTAGTCGATAGTGGCTCCAAGTAGCGAAGCGAGCAGGACTGGGCGGCGGCCAAAGCGGTC
GGACAGTGCTCCGAGAACGGGTGCGCATAGAAATTGCATCAACGCATATAGCGCTAGCAGCACGCCATAG
TGACTGGCGATGCTGTCGGAATGGACGATATCCCGCAAGAGGCCCGGCAGTACCGGCATAACCAAGCCTA
TGCCTACAGCATCCAGGGTGACGGTGCCGAGGATGACGATGAGCGCATTGTTAGATTTCATACACGGTGC
CTGACTGCGTTAGCAATTTAACTGTGATAAACTACCGCATTAAAGCTTATCGATGATAAGCTGTCAAACA
TGAGAATTCTTGAAGACGAAAGGGCCTCGTGATACGCCTATTTTTATAGGTTAATGTCATGATAATAATG
GTTTCTTAGACGTCAGGTGGCACTTTTCGGGGAAATGTGCGCGGAACCCCTATTTGTTTATTTTTCTAAA
TACATTCAAATATGTATCCGCTCATGAGACAATAACCCTGATAAATGCTTCAATAATATTGAAAAAGGAA
GAGTATGAGTATTCAACATTTCCGTGTCGCCCTTATTCCCTTTTTTGCGGCATTTTGCCTTCCTGTTTTT
GCTCACCCAGAAACGCTGGTGAAAGTAAAAGATGCTGAAGATCAGTTGGGTGCACGAGTGGGTTACATCG
AACTGGATCTCAACAGCGGTAAGATCCTTGAGAGTTTTCGCCCCGAAGAACGTTTTCCAATGATGAGCAC
TTTTAAAGTTCTGCTATGTGGCGCGGTATTATCCCGTGTTGACGCCGGGCAAGAGCAACTCGGTCGCCGC
ATACACTATTCTCAGAATGACTTGGTTGAGTACTCACCAGTCACAGAAAAGCATCTTACGGATGGCATGA
CAGTAAGAGAATTATGCAGTGCTGCCATAACCATGAGTGATAACACTGCGGCCAACTTACTTCTGACAAC
GATCGGAGGACCGAAGGAGCTAACCGCTTTTTTGCACAACATGGGGGATCATGTAACTCGCCTTGATCGT
TGGGAACCGGAGCTGAATGAAGCCATACCAAACGACGAGCGTGACACCACGATGCCTGCAGCAATGGCAA
CAACGTTGCGCAAACTATTAACTGGCGAACTACTTACTCTAGCTTCCCGGCAACAATTAATAGACTGGAT
GGAGGCGGATAAAGTTGCAGGACCACTTCTGCGCTCGGCCCTTCCGGCTGGCTGGTTTATTGCTGATAAA
TCTGGAGCCGGTGAGCGTGGGTCTCGCGGTATCATTGCAGCACTGGGGCCAGATGGTAAGCCCTCCCGTA
TCGTAGTTATCTACACGACGGGGAGTCAGGCAACTATGGATGAACGAAATAGACAGATCGCTGAGATAGG
TGCCTCACTGATTAAGCATTGGTAACTGTCAGACCAAGTTTACTCATATATACTTTAGATTGATTTAAAA
CTTCATTTTTAATTTAAAAGGATCTAGGTGAAGATCCTTTTTGATAATCTCATGACCAAAATCCCTTAAC
GTGAGTTTTCGTTCCACTGAGCGTCAGACCCCGTAGAAAAGATCAAAGGATCTTCTTGAGATCCTTTTTT
TCTGCGCGTAATCTGCTGCTTGCAAACAAAAAAACCACCGCTACCAGCGGTGGTTTGTTTGCCGGATCAA
GAGCTACCAACTCTTTTTCCGAAGGTAACTGGCTTCAGCAGAGCGCAGATACCAAATACTGTCCTTCTAG
TGTAGCCGTAGTTAGGCCACCACTTCAAGAACTCTGTAGCACCGCCTACATACCTCGCTCTGCTAATCCT
GTTACCAGTGGCTGCTGCCAGTGGCGATAAGTCGTGTCTTACCGGGTTGGACTCAAGACGATAGTTACCG
GATAAGGCGCAGCGGTCGGGCTGAACGGGGGGTTCGTGCACACAGCCCAGCTTGGAGCGAACGACCTACA
CCGAACTGAGATACCTACAGCGTGAGCTATGAGAAAGCGCCACGCTTCCCGAAGGGAGAAAGGCGGACAG
GTATCCGGTAAGCGGCAGGGTCGGAACAGGAGAGCGCACGAGGGAGCTTCCAGGGGGAAACGCCTGGTAT
CTTTATAGTCCTGTCGGGTTTCGCCACCTCTGACTTGAGCGTCGATTTTTGTGATGCTCGTCAGGGGGGC
GGAGCCTATGGAAAAACGCCAGCAACGCGGCCTTTTTACGGTTCCTGGCCTTTTGCTGGCCTTTTGCTCA
CATGTTCTTTCCTGCGTTATC
